>Addgene plasmid #84132 | pFGC5941-PacI-ath-STTM408 | addgene full sequence | sequence record 167301 | Addgene NGS Result
TGAGACTTTTCAACAAAGGGTAATTTCGGGAAACCTCCTCGGATTCCATTGCCCAGCTATCTGTCACCTC
ATCGAAAGGACAGTAGAAAAGGAAGGTGGCTCCTACAAATGCCATCATTGCGATAAAGGAAAGGCTATCA
TTCAAGATGCCTCTGCCGACAGTGGTCCCAAAGATGGACCCCCACCCACGAGGAGCATCGTGGAAAAAGA
AGACGTTCCAACCACGTCTTCAAAGCAAGTGGATTGATGTGACATCTCCACTGACATAAGGGATGACGCA
CAACCCCACTATCCTTCGCAAGACCCTTCCTCTATATAAGGAAGTTCATTTCATTTGGAGAGGACAGCCC
AAGCTTGCCAGGGAAGCTAAGGCAGTGCAGTTGTTGTTGTTATGGTCTAATTTAAATATGGTCTAAAGAA
GAAGAATGCCAGGGAAGACTAGGCAGTGCATGAATTCGGTACGCTGAAATCACCAGTCTCTCTCTACAAA
TCTATCTCTCTCTATTTTCTCCATAAATAATGTGTGAGTAGTTTCCCGATAAGGGAAATTAGGGTTCTTA
TAGGGTTTCGCCCATGTGTTGAGCATATAAGAAACCCTTAGTATGTATTTGTATTTGTAAGATACTTCTA
TCAATAAAATTTCTAATTCCTAAAACCAAAATCCAGTACTAAAATCCAGATCTCCTAAGTCCCTATAGAT
CTTTGTCGTGAATATAAACCAGACACGAGACGACTAGACCTGGAGCCCAGACGCCGTTCGAAGCTAGAAG
TACCGCTTAGGCAGGAGGCCGTTAGGGAAAAGATGCTAAGGCAGGGTTGGTTACGTTGACTCCCCCGTAG
GTTTGGTTTAAATATGATGAAGTGGACGGAAGGAAGGAGGAAGACAAGGAAGGATAAGGTTGCAGGCCCT
GTGCAAGGTAAGAAGATGGAAATTTGATAGAGGTACGCTACTATACTTATACTATACGCTAAGGGAATGA
TTGTATTTATACCCTATACCCCCTAATAACCCCTTATCAATTTAAGAAATAATCCGCATAAGCCCCCGCT
TAAAAATTGGTATCAGAGCCATGAATAGGTCTATGACCAAAACTCAAGAGGATAAAACCCCACCAAAATA
CGAAAGAGTCCTTAACTCTAAAGATAAAAGATCTTTCAAGATCAAAACTAGTTCCCTCACACCGGTGACG
GGGATCGCATGCGACCTCTAGACCATCACATTGGAGCTTCAGCTGCTCGAGTTCTATAGTGTCACCTAAA
TCGTATGTGTATGATACATAAGGTTATGTATTAATTGTAGCCGCGTTCTTACGTCGACGTACCAATTACG
CCCCGCCCTGTCACTCATCGCAGTACTGTTGTAATTCATTAAGCATTCTGCCGACATGGAAGCCATCACA
AACGGCATGATGAACCTGAATCGCCAGCGGCATCAGCACCTTGTCGCCTTGCGTATAATATTTGCCCATG
GTGAAAACGGGGGCGAAGAAGTTGTCCATATTGGCCACGTTTAAATCAAAACTGGTGAAACTCACCCAGG
GATTGGCTGAGACGAAAAACATATTCTCAATAAACCCTTTAGGGAAATAGGCCAGGTTTTCACCGTAACA
CGCCACATCTTGCGAATATATGTGTAGAAACCGCCGGAAATCGTCGTGGTATTCACTCCAGAGCGATGAA
AACGTTTCAGTTTGCTCATGGAAAACGGTGTAACAAGGGTGAACACTATCCCATATTACCAGCTCACCGT
CTTTCATTGCCATACGGAACTCCGGATGAGCATTCATCAGGCGGGCAAGAATGTGAATAAAGGCCGGATA
AAACTTGTGCTTATTTTTCTTTACGGTCTTTAAAAAGGCCGTAATATCCAGCTGAACGGTCTGGTTATAG
GTACATTGAGCAACTGACTGAAATGCCTCAAAATGTTCTTTACGATGCCATTGGGATATATCAACGGTGG
TATATCCAGTGATTTCTTTCTCCATTTTAGCTTCCTTAGCTCCTGAAAATCTCGATAACTCATTAAAGCT
TATCGATGATAAGCTGTCAAACATGAGAATTTAGCCCGCCTAATGAGCGGGCTTTTTGTTGTGATCCGCG
TTGCCGGCGTTTTTCCATAGGCTCCGCCCCCCTGACGAGCATCACAAAAATCGACGCTCAAGTCAGTGGT
GGCGAAACCCGACAGGACTATAAAGATACCAGGCGTTTCCCCCCTGGAAGCTCCCTCGTGCGCTCTCCTG
TTCCGACCCTGCCGCTTACCGGATACCTGTCCGCCTTTCTTAATTAAGACCCGGGACTAGTCCCTAGAGT
CCTGCTTTAATGAGATATGCGAGACGCCTATGATCGCATGATATTTGCTTTCAATTCTGTTGTGCACGTT
GTAAAAAACCTGAGCATGTGTAGCTCAGATCCTTACCGCCGGTTTCGGTTCATTCTAATGAATATATCAC
CCGTTACTATCGTATTTTTATGAATAATATTCTCCGTTCAATTTACTGATTGTACCCTACTACTTATATG
TACAATATTAAAATGAAAACAATATATTGTGCTGAATAGGTTTATAGCGACATCTATGATAGAGCGCCAC
AATAACAAACAATTGCGTTTTATTATTACAAATCCAATTTTAAAAAAAGCGGCAGAACCGGTCAAACCTA
AAAGACTGATTACATAAATCTTATTCAAATTTCAAAAGTGCCCCAGGGGCTAGTATCTACGACACACCGA
GCGGCGAACTAATAACGCTCACTGAAGGGAACTCCGGTTCCCCGCCGGCGCGCATGGGTGAGATTCCTTG
AAGTTGAGTATTGGCCGTCCGCTCTACCGAAAGTTACGGGCACCATTCAACCCGGTCCAGCACGGCGGCC
GGGTAACCGACTTGCTGCCCCGAGAATTATGCAGCATTTTTTTGGTGTATGTGGGCCCCAAATGAAGTGC
AGGTCAAACCTTGACAGTGACGACAAATCGTTGGGCGGGTCCAGGGCGAATTTTGCGACAACATGTCGAG
GCTCAGCAGGACCTGCAGGCATGCAAGCTTGGCACTGGCCGTCGTTTTACAACGTCGTGACTGGGAAAAC
CCTGGCGTTACCCAACTTAATCGCCTTGCAGCACATCCCCCTTTCGCCAGCTGGCGTAATAGCGAAGAGG
CCCGCACCGATCGCCCTTCCCAACAGTTGCGCAGCCTGAATGGCGAATGCTAGAGCAGCTTGAGCTTGGA
TCAGATTGTCGTTTCCCGCCTTCAGTTTAAACTATCAGTGTTTGACAGGATATATTGGCGGGTAAACCTA
AGAGAAAAGAGCGTTTATTAGAATAATCGGATATTTAAAAGGGCGTGAAAAGGTTTATCCGTTCGTCCAT
TTGTATGTGCATGCCAACCACAGGGTTCCCCTCGGGATCAAAGTACTTTGATCCAACCCCTCCGCTGCTA
TAGTGCAGTCGGCTTCTGACGTTCAGTGCAGCCGTCTTCTGAAAACGACATGTCGCACAAGTCCTAAGTT
ACGCGACAGGCTGCCGCCCTGCCCTTTTCCTGGCGTTTTCTTGTCGCGTGTTTTAGTCGCATAAAGTAGA
ATACTTGCGACTAGAACCGGAGACATTACGCCATGAACAAGAGCGCCGCCGCTGGCCTGCTGGGCTATGC
CCGCGTCAGCACCGACGACCAGGACTTGACCAACCAACGGGCCGAACTGCACGCGGCCGGCTGCACCAAG
CTGTTTTCCGAGAAGATCACCGGCACCAGGCGCGACCGCCCGGAGCTGGCCAGGATGCTTGACCACCTAC
GCCCTGGCGACGTTGTGACAGTGACCAGGCTAGACCGCCTGGCCCGCAGCACCCGCGACCTACTGGACAT
TGCCGAGCGCATCCAGGAGGCCGGCGCGGGCCTGCGTAGCCTGGCAGAGCCGTGGGCCGACACCACCACG
CCGGCCGGCCGCATGGTGTTGACCGTGTTCGCCGGCATTGCCGAGTTCGAGCGTTCCCTAATCATCGACC
GCACCCGGAGCGGGCGCGAGGCCGCCAAGGCCCGAGGCGTGAAGTTTGGCCCCCGCCCTACCCTCACCCC
GGCACAGATCGCGCACGCCCGCGAGCTGATCGACCAGGAAGGCCGCACCGTGAAAGAGGCGGCTGCACTG
CTTGGCGTGCATCGCTCGACCCTGTACCGCGCACTTGAGCGCAGCGAGGAAGTGACGCCCACCGAGGCCA
GGCGGCGCGGTGCCTTCCGTGAGGACGCATTGACCGAGGCCGACGCCCTGGCGGCCGCCGAGAATGAACG
CCAAGAGGAACAAGCATGAAACCGCACCAGGACGGCCAGGACGAACCGTTTTTCATTACCGAAGAGATCG
AGGCGGAGATGATCGCGGCCGGGTACGTGTTCGAGCCGCCCGCGCACGTCTCAACCGTGCGGCTGCATGA
AATCCTGGCCGGTTTGTCTGATGCCAAGCTGGCGGCCTGGCCGGCCAGCTTGGCCGCTGAAGAAACCGAG
CGCCGCCGTCTAAAAAGGTGATGTGTATTTGAGTAAAACAGCTTGCGTCATGCGGTCGCTGCGTATATGA
TGCGATGAGTAAATAAACAAATACGCAAGGGGAACGCATGAAGGTTATCGCTGTACTTAACCAGAAAGGC
GGGTCAGGCAAGACGACCATCGCAACCCATCTAGCCCGCGCCCTGCAACTCGCCGGGGCCGATGTTCTGT
TAGTCGATTCCGATCCCCAGGGCAGTGCCCGCGATTGGGCGGCCGTGCGGGAAGATCAACCGCTAACCGT
TGTCGGCATCGACCGCCCGACGATTGACCGCGACGTGAAGGCCATCGGCCGGCGCGACTTCGTAGTGATC
GACGGAGCGCCCCAGGCGGCGGACTTGGCTGTGTCCGCGATCAAGGCAGCCGACTTCGTGCTGATTCCGG
TGCAGCCAAGCCCTTACGACATATGGGCCACCGCCGACCTGGTGGAGCTGGTTAAGCAGCGCATTGAGGT
CACGGATGGAAGGCTACAAGCGGCCTTTGTCGTGTCGCGGGCGATCAAAGGCACGCGCATCGGCGGTGAG
GTTGCCGAGGCGCTGGCCGGGTACGAGCTGCCCATTCTTGAGTCCCGTATCACGCAGCGCGTGAGCTACC
CAGGCACTGCCGCCGCCGGCACAACCGTTCTTGAATCAGAACCCGAGGGCGACGCTGCCCGCGAGGTCCA
GGCGCTGGCCGCTGAAATTAAATCAAAACTCATTTGAGTTAATGAGGTAAAGAGAAAATGAGCAAAAGCA
CAAACACGCTAAGTGCCGGCCGTCCGAGCGCACGCAGCAGCAAGGCTGCAACGTTGGCCAGCCTGGCAGA
CACGCCAGCCATGAAGCGGGTCAACTTTCAGTTGCCGGCGGAGGATCACACCAAGCTGAAGATGTACGCG
GTACGCCAAGGCAAGACCATTACCGAGCTGCTATCTGAATACATCGCGCAGCTACCAGAGTAAATGAGCA
AATGAATAAATGAGTAGATGAATTTTAGCGGCTAAAGGAGGCGGCATGGAAAATCAAGAACAACCAGGCA
CCGACGCCGTGGAATGCCCCATGTGTGGAGGAACGGGCGGTTGGCCAGGCGTAAGCGGCTGGGTTGCCTG
CCGGCCCTGCAATGGCACTGGAACCCCCAAGCCCGAGGAATCGGCGTGAGCGGTCGCAAACCATCCGGCC
CGGTACAAATCGGCGCGGCGCTGGGTGATGACCTGGTGGAGAAGTTGAAGGCCGCGCAGGCCGCCCAGCG
GCAACGCATCGAGGCAGAAGCACGCCCCGGTGAATCGTGGCAAGCGGCCGCTGATCGAATCCGCAAAGAA
TCCCGGCAACCGCCGGCAGCCGGTGCGCCGTCGATTAGGAAGCCGCCCAAGGGCGACGAGCAACCAGATT
TTTTCGTTCCGATGCTCTATGACGTGGGCACCCGCGATAGTCGCAGCATCATGGACGTGGCCGTTTTCCG
TCTGTCGAAGCGTGACCGACGAGCTGGCGAGGTGATCCGCTACGAGCTTCCAGACGGGCACGTAGAGGTT
TCCGCAGGGCCGGCCGGCATGGCCAGTGTGTGGGATTACGACCTGGTACTGATGGCGGTTTCCCATCTAA
CCGAATCCATGAACCGATACCGGGAAGGGAAGGGAGACAAGCCCGGCCGCGTGTTCCGTCCACACGTTGC
GGACGTACTCAAGTTCTGCCGGCGAGCCGATGGCGGAAAGCAGAAAGACGACCTGGTAGAAACCTGCATT
CGGTTAAACACCACGCACGTTGCCATGCAGCGTACGAAGAAGGCCAAGAACGGCCGCCTGGTGACGGTAT
CCGAGGGTGAAGCCTTGATTAGCCGCTACAAGATCGTAAAGAGCGAAACCGGGCGGCCGGAGTACATCGA
GATCGAGCTAGCTGATTGGATGTACCGCGAGATCACAGAAGGCAAGAACCCGGACGTGCTGACGGTTCAC
CCCGATTACTTTTTGATCGATCCCGGCATCGGCCGTTTTCTCTACCGCCTGGCACGCCGCGCCGCAGGCA
AGGCAGAAGCCAGATGGTTGTTCAAGACGATCTACGAACGCAGTGGCAGCGCCGGAGAGTTCAAGAAGTT
CTGTTTCACCGTGCGCAAGCTGATCGGGTCAAATGACCTGCCGGAGTACGATTTGAAGGAGGAGGCGGGG
CAGGCTGGCCCGATCCTAGTCATGCGCTACCGCAACCTGATCGAGGGCGAAGCATCCGCCGGTTCCTAAT
GTACGGAGCAGATGCTAGGGCAAATTGCCCTAGCAGGGGAAAAAGGTCGAAAAGGTCTCTTTCCTGTGGA
TAGCACGTACATTGGGAACCCAAAGCCGTACATTGGGAACCGGAACCCGTACATTGGGAACCCAAAGCCG
TACATTGGGAACCGGTCACACATGTAAGTGACTGATATAAAAGAGAAAAAAGGCGATTTTTCCGCCTAAA
ACTCTTTAAAACTTATTAAAACTCTTAAAACCCGCCTGGCCTGTGCATAACTGTCTGGCCAGCGCACAGC
CGAAGAGCTGCAAAAAGCGCCTACCCTTCGGTCGCTGCGCTCCCTACGCCCCGCCGCTTCGCGTCGGCCT
ATCGCGGCCGCTGGCCGCTCAAAAATGGCTGGCCTACGGCCAGGCAATCTACCAGGGCGCGGACAAGCCG
CGCCGTCGCCACTCGACCGCCGGCGCCCACATCAAGGCACCCTGCCTCGCGCGTTTCGGTGATGACGGTG
AAAACCTCTGACACATGCAGCTCCCGGAGACGGTCACAGCTTGTCTGTAAGCGGATGCCGGGAGCAGACA
AGCCCGTCAGGGCGCGTCAGCGGGTGTTGGCGGGTGTCGGGGCGCAGCCATGACCCAGTCACGTAGCGAT
AGCGGAGTGTATACTGGCTTAACTATGCGGCATCAGAGCAGATTGTACTGAGAGTGCACCATATGCGGTG
TGAAATACCGCACAGATGCGTAAGGAGAAAATACCGCATCAGGCGCTCTTCCGCTTCCTCGCTCACTGAC
TCGCTGCGCTCGGTCGTTCGGCTGCGGCGAGCGGTATCAGCTCACTCAAAGGCGGTAATACGGTTATCCA
CAGAATCAGGGGATAACGCAGGAAAGAACATGTGAGCAAAAGGCCAGCAAAAGGCCAGGAACCGTAAAAA
GGCCGCGTTGCTGGCGTTTTTCCATAGGCTCCGCCCCCCTGACGAGCATCACAAAAATCGACGCTCAAGT
CAGAGGTGGCGAAACCCGACAGGACTATAAAGATACCAGGCGTTTCCCCCTGGAAGCTCCCTCGTGCGCT
CTCCTGTTCCGACCCTGCCGCTTACCGGATACCTGTCCGCCTTTCTCCCTTCGGGAAGCGTGGCGCTTTC
TCATAGCTCACGCTGTAGGTATCTCAGTTCGGTGTAGGTCGTTCGCTCCAAGCTGGGCTGTGTGCACGAA
CCCCCCGTTCAGCCCGACCGCTGCGCCTTATCCGGTAACTATCGTCTTGAGTCCAACCCGGTAAGACACG
ACTTATCGCCACTGGCAGCAGCCACTGGTAACAGGATTAGCAGAGCGAGGTATGTAGGCGGTGCTACAGA
GTTCTTGAAGTGGTGGCCTAACTACGGCTACACTAGAAGGACAGTATTTGGTATCTGCGCTCTGCTGAAG
CCAGTTACCTTCGGAAAAAGAGTTGGTAGCTCTTGATCCGGCAAACAAACCACCGCTGGTAGCGGTGGTT
TTTTTGTTTGCAAGCAGCAGATTACGCGCAGAAAAAAAGGATCTCAAGAAGATCCTTTGATCTTTTCTAC
GGGGTCTGACGCTCAGTGGAACGAAAACTCACGTTAAGGGATTTTGGTCATGCATTCTAGGTACTAAAAC
AATTCATCCAGTAAAATATAATATTTTATTTTCTCCCAATCAGGCTTGATCCCCAGTAAGTCAAAAAATA
GCTCGACATACTGTTCTTCCCCGATATCCTCCCTGATCGACCGGACGCAGAAGGCAATGTCATACCACTT
GTCCGCCCTGCCGCTTCTCCCAAGATCAATAAAGCCACTTACTTTGCCATCTTTCACAAAGATGTTGCTG
TCTCCCAGGTCGCCGTGGGAAAAGACAAGTTCCTCTTCGGGCTTTTCCGTCTTTAAAAAATCATACAGCT
CGCGCGGATCTTTAAATGGAGTGTCTTCTTCCCAGTTTTCGCAATCCACATCGGCCAGATCGTTATTCAG
TAAGTAATCCAATTCGGCTAAGCGGCTGTCTAAGCTATTCGTATAGGGACAATCCGATATGTCGATGGAG
TGAAAGAGCCTGATGCACTCCGCATACAGCTCGATAATCTTTTCAGGGCTTTGTTCATCTTCATACTCTT
CCGAGCAAAGGACGCCATCGGCCTCACTCATGAGCAGATTGCTCCAGCCATCATGCCGTTCAAAGTGCAG
GACCTTTGGAACAGGCAGCTTTCCTTCCAGCCATAGCATCATGTCCTTTTCCCGTTCCACATCATAGGTG
GTCCCTTTATACCGGCTGTCCGTCATTTTTAAATATAGGTTTTCATTTTCTCCCACCAGCTTATATACCT
TAGCAGGAGACATTCCTTCCGTATCTTTTACGCAGCGGTATTTTTCGATCAGTTTTTTCAATTCCGGTGA
TATTCTCATTTTAGCCATTTATTATTTCCTTCCTCTTTTCTACAGTATTTAAAGATACCCCAAGAAGCTA
ATTATAACAAGACGAACTCCAATTCACTGTTCCTTGCATTCTAAAACCTTAAATACCAGAAAACAGCTTT
TTCAAAGTTGTTTTCAAAGTTGGCGTATAACATAGTATCGACGGAGCCGATTTTGAAACCGCGGTGATCA
CAGGCAGCAACGCTCTGTCATCGTTACAATCAACATGCTACCCTCCGCGAGATCATCCGTGTTTCAAACC
CGGCAGCTTAGTTGCCGTTCTTCCGAATAGCATCGGTAACATGAGCAAAGTCTGCCGCCTTACAACGGCT
CTCCCGCTGACGCCGTCCCGGACTGATGGGCTGCCTGTATCGAGTGGTGATTTTGTGCCGAGCTGCCGGT
CGGGGAGCTGTTGGCTGGCTGGTGGCAGGATATATTGTGGTGTAAACAAATTGACGCTTAGACAACTTAA
TAACACATTGCGGACGTTTTTAATGTACTGAATTAACGCCGAATTAATTCGAGCTCGGATCTGATAATTT
ATTTGAAAATTCATAAGAAAAGCAAACGTTACATGAATTGATGAAACAATACAAAGACAGATAAAGCCAC
GCACATTTAGGATATTGGCCGAGATTACTGAATATTGAGTAAGATCACGGAATTTCTGACAGGAGCATGT
CTTCAATTCAGCCCAAATGGCAGTTGAAATACTCAAACCGCCCCATATGCAGGAGCGGATCATTCATTGT
TTGTTTGGTTGCCTTTGCCAACATGGGAGTCCAAGATTCTGCAGTCAAATCTCGGTGACGGGCAGGACCG
GACGGGGCGGTACCGGCAGGCTGAAGTCCAGCTGCCAGAAACCCACGTCATGCCAGTTCCCGTGCTTGAA
GCCGGCCGCCCGCAGCATGCCGCGGGGGGCATATCCGAGCGCCTCGTGCATGCGCACGCTCGGGTCGTTG
GGCAGCCCGATGACAGCGACCACGCTCTTGAAGCCCTGTGCCTCCAGGGACTTCAGCAGGTGGGTGTAGA
GCGTGGAGCCCAGTCCCGTCCGCTGGTGGCGGGGGGAGACGTACACGGTCGACTCGGCCGTCCAGTCGTA
GGCGTTGCGTGCCTTCCAGGGGCCCGCGTAGGCGATGCCGGCGACCTCGCCGTCCACCTCGGCGACGAGC
CAGGGATAGCGCTCCCGCAGACGGACGAGGTCGTCCGTCCACTCCTGCGGTTCCTGCGGCTCGGTACGGA
AGTTGACCGTGCTTGTCTCGATGTAGTGGTTGACGATGGTGCAGACCGCCGGCATGTCCGCCTCGGTGGC
ACGGCGGATGTCGGCCGGGCGTCGTTCTGGGCTCATCGATTCGATTTGGTGTATCGAGATTGGTTATGAA
ATTCAGATGCTAGTGTAATGTATTGGTAATTTGGGAAGATATAATAGGAAGCAAGGCTATTTATCCATTT
CTGAAAAGGCGAAATGGCGTCACCGCGAGCGTCACGCGCATTCCGTTCTTGCTGTAAAGCGTTGTTTGGT
ACACTTTTGACTAGCGAGGCTTGGCGTGTCAGCGTATCTATTCAAAAGTCGTTAATGGCTGCGGATCAAG
AAAAAGTTGGAATAGAAACAGAATACCCGCGAAATTCAGGCCCGGTTGCCATGTCCTACACGCCGAAATA
AACGACCAAATTAGTAGAAAAATAAAAACTGACTCGGATACTTACGTCACGTCTTGCGCACTGATTTGAA
AAATCTCAGAATTCATGGATCCTAGGTGAGTCTAGAGAGTTAATTAAGTTTGCAAGCAGCAGATTACGCG
CAGAAAAAAAGGATCTCAAGGAGATCCTTTGGATCACAAAAAAAAAGCCCGCTCATTAGGCGGGTTAAAT
TCCCGGGTACTGCAGCCGATTCATTAATGCAGGTTAACCTGGCTTATCGAAATTAATACGACTCACTATA
GGGAGACCGGCAGATCTGATCCCTACGCCAAAAATGTCAAAGATACAGTCTCAGAAGACCAAAGGGCTAT
TGAGACTTTTCAACAAAGGGTAATTTCGGGAAACCTCCTCGGATTCCATTGCCCAGCTATCTGTCACTTC
ATCGAAAGGACAGTGGAAAAGGAAGGTGGCCCCTACAAATGCCATCATTGCGATAAAGGAAAGGCTATCA
TTCAAGATGCCTCTGCCGACAGTGGTCCCAAAGATGGACCCCCACCCACGAGGAGCATCGTGGGAAAAGA
AGACGTTCCAACCACGTCTTCAAAGCAAGTGGATTGATGTGACATCTCCACTGACGTAAGGGATGACGCA
CAAATCCCACCCCTACTCCAAAAATGTCAAAGATACTGTCTCAGAAGACCAAAGGGCTAT
Features (pLannotate 1.2.2; 27 found; start..end, strand, type, name):
      1..346     +  promoter       CaMV 35S promoter: strong constitutive promoter from cauliflower mosaic virus
    298..344     +  promoter       minimal CaMV 35S promoter: minimal 35S promoter from cauliflower mosaic virus
    506..682     +  polyA_signal   CaMV poly(A) signal: cauliflower mosaic virus polyadenylation signal
   1243..1261    -  promoter       SP6 promoter: promoter for bacteriophage SP6 RNA polymerase
   1326..1985    -  CDS            CmR: chloramphenicol acetyltransferase; cat; confers resistance to chloramphenicol
   1986..2022    -  promoter       cat promoter (fragment): promoter of the E. coli cat gene encoding chloramphenicol acetyltransferase
   2022..2050    -  promoter       tet promoter: E. coli promoter for tetracycline efflux protein gene
   2112..2280    -  rep_origin     ori (fragment): high-copy-number ColE1/pMB1/pBR322/pUC origin of replication
   2312..3019    +  terminator     OCS terminator: octopine synthase terminator
   3020..3040    +  misc_feature   MCS (fragment): pUC18/19 multiple cloning site
   3043..3197    +  CDS            lacZα (fragment): LacZα fragment of β-galactosidase; lacZ fragment
   3263..3287    +  misc_feature   RB T-DNA repeat: right border repeat from nopaline C58 T-DNA
   3627..4028    +  CDS            Y4CG_SINFN (fragment): Protein inferred from homology: Swiss-Prot protein existence level 3. From Sinorhizobium fredii (strain NBRC 101917 / NGR234).
   4588..5217    +  CDS            pVS1 StaA: stability protein from the Pseudomonas plasmid pVS1 (Heeb et al., 2000)
   5646..6719    +  CDS            pVS1 RepA: replication protein from the Pseudomonas plasmid pVS1 (Heeb et al., 2000)
   6785..6979    +  rep_origin     pVS1 oriV: origin of replication for the Pseudomonas plasmid pVS1 (Heeb et al., 2000)
   7182..7221    +  CDS            rop (fragment): Rop protein, which maintains plasmids at low copy number; rop
   7323..7463    +  misc_feature   bom: basis of mobility region from pBR322
   7649..8237    -  rep_origin     ori: high-copy-number ColE1/pMB1/pBR322/pUC origin of replication
   8324..9118    -  CDS            KanR: aminoglycoside phosphotransferase; aphA-3; confers resistance to kanamycin
   9543..9567    +  misc_feature   LB T-DNA repeat: left border repeat from nopaline C58 T-DNA
   9653..9905    -  terminator     MAS terminator: mannopine synthase terminator
   9918..10466   -  CDS            bar: PAT_STRHY - Experimental evidence at protein level: Swiss-Prot protein existence level 1. Inactivates phosphinothricin (PPT) by transfer of an acetyl group from acetyl CoA. Can also acetylate demethylphosphinothricin but not PTT or glutamate. This enzyme is an effector of phosphinothricin tripeptide (PTT or bialaphos) resistance. From Streptomyces hygroscopicus. Introduced by genetic manipulation and expressed in glufosinate-tolerant maize by Dekalb Genetics.
  10472..10852   -  promoter       MAS promoter: mannopine synthase promoter (Velten et al., 1984)
  10898..10939   -  rep_origin     ori (fragment): high-copy-number ColE1/pMB1/pBR322/pUC origin of replication
  11044..11062   +  promoter       T7 promoter: promoter for bacteriophage T7 RNA polymerase
  11131..11413   +  promoter       CaMV 35S promoter (fragment): strong constitutive promoter from cauliflower mosaic virus
