[The description below was written by a language model from this plasmid's Addgene catalogue record and pLannotate feature annotations shown in this document.]
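Description:
pFGC5941-PacI-ath-STTM408 is a plant expression binary vector built on the pFGC5941-PacI backbone and designed to knock down miR408 function in Arabidopsis thaliana. Its feature table shows the typical architecture of an Agrobacterium T-DNA plasmid. Nopaline-type left and right border repeats delimit the transferred region. Outside them, the backbone carries the pVS1 origin with its RepA and StaA genes for replication and stable maintenance in Agrobacterium. For propagation in E. coli it has a ColE1/pBR322-type origin with the bom mobilisation site, together with a kanamycin resistance gene. Transformed plants are selected with Basta through a bar (phosphinothricin acetyltransferase) gene, driven by the mannopine synthase promoter and terminator and located next to the left border.

The payload is a roughly 2.8 kb cassette inserted at a PacI site, with the site retained at both ends. According to the depositor it comprises a 2x35S promoter, the STTM408 module, a 35S terminator and a chloramphenicol resistance gene. The annotation matches this: duplicated CaMV 35S promoter sequence spans the origin of the circular map and is followed by the CaMV poly(A) signal. The short unannotated interval between them presumably holds the STTM. The CmR gene allows dual chloramphenicol/kanamycin selection of recombinants in bacteria. Small ColE1 origin fragments and T7/SP6 promoters flanking the cassette appear to be remnants of an intermediate cloning vector. An OCS terminator from the parent vector lies downstream.

A short tandem target mimic is a non-coding transcript carrying two miRNA-binding sites that cannot be cleaved, joined by a spacer. It sequesters the target miRNA and triggers its degradation. The construct is therefore used for loss-of-function studies of miR408 in transgenic Arabidopsis.
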