Addgene plasmid #84132: pFGC5941-PacI-ath-STTM408
Purpose: target miRNA408 for destruction in Arabidopsis thaliana
Depositing lab: Guiliang Tang. Depositing organization: Michigan Technological University. Publication: Construction of short tandem target mimic (STTM) to block the functions of plant and animal microRNAs. Tang G, Yan J, Gu Y, Qiao M, Fan R, Mao Y, Tang X. Methods. 2012 Oct;58(2):118-25. doi: 10.1016/j.ymeth.2012.10.006. Epub 2012 Oct 23. PubMed 23098881.
Backbone
  Vector backbone: pFGC5941-PacI
  Backbone manufacturer: Guiliang Tang (Addgene plasmid # 44182)
  Backbone size w/o insert (bp): 8608
  Vector type: Plant Expression
  Selectable markers: Basta
Growth in bacteria
  Bacterial resistance: Chloramphenicol and Kanamycin, 25 & 50 μg/mL
  Growth temperature: 37°C
  Growth strain: DH5alpha
  Copy number: High Copy
Gene/Insert
  Gene/Insert name: STTM408
  Species: A. thaliana (mustard weed)
  Insert size (bp): 2846
  Promoter: 2x35S
  Cloning method: Restriction Enzyme; 5′ cloning site PacI (not destroyed); 3′ cloning site PacI (not destroyed)
  Sequencing primers: 5′ CACTATCCTTCGCAAGACCCTTCC; 3′ CAACACATGAGCGAAACCCTATAA
Terms and licenses: Academic/Nonprofit Terms; Industry Terms: Not Available to Industry
Depositor comments: The insert within this plasmid contains a 2x35S promoter, STTM, T35S and CmR.
How to cite: pFGC5941-PacI-ath-STTM408 was a gift from Guiliang Tang (Addgene plasmid # 84132 ; http://n2t.net/addgene:84132 ; RRID:Addgene_84132)
