>Addgene plasmid #84132 | pFGC5941-PacI-ath-STTM408 | depositor partial sequence | sequence record 160688 | STTM
GCCAGGGAAGCTAAGGCAGTGCAGTTGTTGTTGTTATGGTCTAATTTAAATATGGTCTAAAGAAGAAGAA
TGCCAGGGAAGACTAGGCAGTGCAT
